Addgene plasmid #82567: pEMS1953
Purpose: High copy number plasmid containing hs671 MiniPromoter insert.
Depositing lab: Elizabeth Simpson. Depositing organization: University of British Columbia. Publication: New MiniPromoter Ple345 (NEFL) Drives Strong and Specific Expression in Retinal Ganglion Cells of Mouse and Primate Retina. Simpson E, Korecki AJ, Fornes O, McGill TJ, Cueva-Vargas JL, Agostinone J, Farkas RA, Hickmott JW, Lam SL, Mathelier A, Renner LM, Stoddard J, Zhou M, Di Polo A, Neuringer M, Wasserman WW. Hum Gene Ther. 2018 Jul 31. doi: 10.1089/hum.2018.118. PubMed 30062914.
Backbone
  Vector backbone: Unknown
  Vector type: Pleiades Promoter Project [sic, Pleaides Plieades]
Growth in bacteria
  Bacterial resistance: Ampicillin, 100 μg/mL
  Growth temperature: 37°C
  Growth strain: DH5alpha
  Copy number: High Copy
Gene/Insert
  Gene/Insert name: hs671 (alt name: hs671 MiniPromoter)
  Species: H. sapiens (human)
  Insert size (bp): 2129
  Cloning method: Unknown
  Sequencing primers: 5′ M13-F20; 3′ M13-rev
Resource information
  A portion of this plasmid was derived from a plasmid made by: Plasmid commercially synthesized by Integrated DNA Technologies (IDT)
Terms and licenses: Academic/Nonprofit Terms; Industry Terms
How to cite: pEMS1953 was a gift from Elizabeth Simpson (Addgene plasmid # 82567 ; http://n2t.net/addgene:82567 ; RRID:Addgene_82567)
