[The description below was written by a language model from this plasmid's Addgene catalogue record and pLannotate feature annotations shown in this document.]
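Description:
pEMS1953 is a high-copy bacterial cloning plasmid from the Pleiades Promoter Project that serves as a storage and source vector for the hs671 MiniPromoter, a 2,129 bp regulatory sequence of human origin. The catalogue lists the backbone as unknown and notes that part of the plasmid came from a commercially synthesized construct. The feature table for the 5,548 nt depositor sequence is consistent with a pUC-style cloning vector. It shows a high-copy ColE1/pUC-type origin, an ampicillin resistance gene (β-lactamase) with its own promoter for selection in E. coli, and an M13 phage origin that could allow single-stranded DNA production. It also shows a lac promoter, operator and CAP binding site opposite a lacZα fragment. Short fragments annotated as bom, rop and lacI appear to be backbone remnants rather than functional elements.

The insert itself is not annotated. The lac promoter region and the lacZα fragment are separated by roughly 2.5 kb of essentially unannotated sequence, and M13 forward and reverse sequencing primers are recorded, so the MiniPromoter most likely lies within the interrupted lacZα cloning region. A 22 bp match to the Kluyveromyces lactis LAC4 promoter in that interval is probably a chance hit. No reporter gene, viral element or mammalian expression cassette is annotated, so the plasmid does not appear to be an expression construct in its own right. The record does not state which gene or tissue hs671 relates to. The associated publication concerns MiniPromoters for cell-type-specific expression in retina, which suggests the plasmid supplies the promoter for subcloning into reporter or gene-delivery vectors.
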