Features (pLannotate 1.2.2; 13 found; start..end, strand, type, name):
    137..186     +  misc_feature   bom (fragment): basis of mobility region from pBR322
    262..642     -  rep_origin     M13 ori (sequence partly withheld): M13 bacteriophage origin of replication; arrow indicates direction of (+) strand synthesis
    661..712     +  misc_feature   bom (fragment): basis of mobility region from pBR322
    718..875     -  CDS            lacZα (fragment): LacZα fragment of β-galactosidase; lacZ fragment
   1746..1767    +  promoter       LAC4 promoter (5') (fragment): 5' portion of the Kluyveromyces lactis LAC4 promoter
   3351..3367    -  protein_bind   lac operator: The lac repressor binds to the lac operator to inhibit transcription in E. coli. This inhibition can be relieved by adding lactose or isopropyl-β-D-thiogalactopyranoside (IPTG). lac repressor encoded by lacI
   3375..3405    -  promoter       lac promoter: promoter for the E. coli lac operon
   3420..3441    -  protein_bind   CAP binding site: CAP binding activates transcription in the presence of cAMP. E. coli catabolite activator protein
   3454..3546    -  CDS            lacI (fragment): lac repressor; lacI; The lac repressor binds to the lac operator to inhibit transcription in E. coli. This inhibition can be relieved by adding lactose or isopropyl-β-D-thiogalactopyranoside (IPTG).
   3729..4317    -  rep_origin     ori: high-copy-number ColE1/pMB1/pBR322/pUC origin of replication
   4488..5348    -  CDS            AmpR: β-lactamase; bla; confers resistance to ampicillin, carbenicillin, and related antibiotics
   5349..5453    -  promoter       AmpR promoter: bla
   5548..35      +  CDS            rop (fragment) (across the origin): Rop protein, which maintains plasmids at low copy number; rop
>Addgene plasmid #82567 | pEMS1953 | depositor full sequence | sequence record 157014 | Full Sequence
TCGCGCGTTTCGGTGATGACGGTGAAAACCTCTGACACATGCAGCTCCCGGAGACGGTCACAGCTTGTCT
GTAAGCGGATGCCGGGAGCAGACAAGCCCGTCAGGGCGCGTCAGCGGGTGTTGGCGGGTGTCGGGGCTGG
CTTAACTATGCGGCATCAGAGCAGATTGTACTGAGAGTGCACCATAAAATTGTAAACGTTAATATTTTGT
TAAAATTCGCGTTAAATTTTTGTTAAATCAGCTCATTTTTTAACCAATAGGCCGAAATCGGCAAAATCCC
TTATAAATCAAAAGAATAGCCCGAGATAGGGT
[37 nt withheld, positions 313-349]
AAAGAACGTGGACTCCAACGTCAAAGG
[141 nt withheld, positions 377-517]
G
[142 nt withheld, positions 519-660]
TATGCGGTGTGAAATACCGCACAGATGCGTAAGGAGAAAATACCGCATCAGGCGCCATTCGCCATTCAGG
CTGCGCAACTGTTGGGAAGGGCGATCGGTGCGGGCCTCTTCGCTATTACGCCAGCTGGCGAAAGGGGGAT
GTGCTGCAAGGCGATTAAGTTGGGTAACGCCAGGGTTTTCCCAGTCACGACGTTGTAAAACGACGGCCAG
TGAATTGGAGGCTACAGTCAGTGGAGAGGACTTTCACTGACTGACTGACTGCGTCTCAACCTACGCGTGC
TGAGATTGTGTGATGTGGAGAAAAGGAAGATATGCAGAGATGTTAGCATGGCCACAGGGTGATGGTGGTG
GTGGTGCTGGGGCAAGTGTGCACTACTAATAGGAGAAGATGTCAAAAAAAATGAAGCATAATAATAGTGC
AATTTATCCTTGCTAAACGTACTGCAGTGTGCTATAATTAAATATGAAAACCTAAATTTATCTCTATGTT
CGGTTGTCATTAATTTAACAGGGAGTGCACATGTTCTAATCTAATGGTTGATTTTTTTTCTCCATGTGCA
GCATATTAAAATGTATATTAGCCTCAAGGTGCATAAACACAAAATAATAGACCAAAGGTTTTGGCCTGTG
GAGAAAAAAAATCCATGCTCAAAGGCCGTCAAGTAGCTGTGATGCAGGGGAGACACTCACTTAGCCTCAT
TAAGCCAAAGCTCTCTTTTGCTTGTCTTTTGTTCTGCATGACAGCAGCCTCTTTGTTGTATAATAATTCA
TTCCAAGTTCGTTCCAAGCTACCGAAACTGGTGAACTGTGGCCATTTTAATGAGAAGTATTGGTGGTATG
CATAATCTGGAAGCCACGTGGGCCAGACAATCACAGAGCACTGCAGCCAGCAAAATGAGATATTGTCGAA
ATCACAAATTTGTCAAGTTGTTTTTGGACAGGGTATTATAATAAGCACTAAAATATGCATCCTATTACTC
TGCATCTGCCAGTCAAAGATCACTGTAATGAATGCGTGCTGCAGGGTATAACCAGGCCGTTTTCCTAAGT
AAAACAAACCACAGAGTACAGAAAAGAATTGTGTGGGTTTTTTTTTTTTTTTTTGGCATTGTTTGACTTT
TTTTTTTTTCCTAATCCTTTTGCACCAGGAGTCAGGTTCTCCTGGCATGGTGTCCACTGCTAGCAGTGAA
TACACAGGCCCTGCTGGTGCCAGGGAGTTAACATGAATACATTGCTTTTTTAATAGGTGTGCTTACCATC
TGAGAATACAAAACCTCAAACTCAAGGCTTCAATTGAGTCTACTGAAGAATTCCTGGGAGAGAAAAGGGA
AAAAGGAGGAGAAAAAAATATCTCTCCCAATGATCCTAAGCCTTATGTTTTATCCTTTTCTACTTCAAAT
GGCTTAGCCTTTGGGACTTGTTTTGTTGTTTGTTTTTCTGTTTGTTTATTTTTGCTTTTTTGTCTGTCTG
TTGATTTATTTGCTTTTTAGATGAACCTAAAGCTTTGGGAAGAAATGGGTGAGATGCTAGAGCTCCAGGA
ACATCCAAACTGAGCAGCCGGGGTCCCCCCCACCCCCCACCCCGCCCCACGCGGCAACTTTGAGCCTGTG
CTGGGACAGAGCCTCTAGTTCCTAAATTAGTCCATGAGGTCAGAGGCAGCACTGCCATTGTAACGCGATT
GGAGAGGATCACGTCACCGGACACGCCCCCAGGCATCTCCCTGGGTCTCCTAAACTTGGCGGGGAGAAGT
TTTAGCCCTTAAGTTTTAGCCTTTAACCCCCATATTCAGAACTGTGCGAGTTGGCGAAACCCCACAAATC
ACAACAAACTGTACACAACACCGAGCTAGAGGTGATCTTTCTTGTCCATTCCACACAGGCCTTAGTAATG
CGTCGCCATAGCAACAGTGTCACTAGTAGCACCAGCACTTCCCCACACCCTCCCCCTCAGGAATCCGTAC
TCTCCAGTGAACCCCAGAAACCTCTGGAGAGTTCTGGACAAGGGCGGAACCCACAACTCCGATTACTCAA
GGGAGGCGGGGAAGCTCCACCAGACGCGAAACTGCTGGAAGATTCCTGGCCCCAAGGCCTCCTCCGGCTC
GCTGATTGGCCCAGCGGAGAGTGGGCGGGGCCGGTGAAGACTCCTTAAAGGCGCAGGGCGGCGAGCAGGT
CACCAGACGCTGACAGCTACTCAGAACCAAATCTGGTTCCATCCAGAGACAAGCGAAGACAAGAGAAGCA
GAGCGAGCGGCGCGTTCCCGATCCTCGGCCAGGACCAGCCTTCCCCAGAGCATCCCTGCCGCGGAGCGCA
ACCTTCCCAGGAGCATCCCTGCCGCGGAGCGCAACTTTCCCCGGAGCATCCACGCCGCGGAGCGCAGCCT
TCCAGAAGCAGAGCGCGGCGCCATGGCGGCGCGCCATGACCCACCCGATTTTATCGCGGACAGTGTGATC
TGCGCCAGTGCCGCGTCCCAGTTCAGTCAACCTCTTTTGGGGTCGTAAGACTTGGTTACGCTTCCGCAAT
AGGCGATATACGCTACGAATCCTTCCGCGTCCGAGAGTTATTCTCTCTTGACAACTAAACCAAGCGCAGT
GCCGTAGCAAGAGACGACTGACTGACTGACTGGAAAGAGGAAGGGCTGGAAGAGGAAGGAGCTTGGCGTA
ATCATGGTCATAGCTGTTTCCTGTGTGAAATTGTTATCCGCTCACAATTCCACACAACATACGAGCCGGA
AGCATAAAGTGTAAAGCCTGGGGTGCCTAATGAGTGAGCTAACTCACATTAATTGCGTTGCGCTCACTGC
CCGCTTTCCAGTCGGGAAACCTGTCGTGCCAGCTGCATTAATGAATCGGCCAACGCGCGGGGAGAGGCGG
TTTGCGTATTGGGCGCTCTTCCGCTTCCTCGCTCACTGACTCGCTGCGCTCGGTCGTTCGGCTGCGGCGA
GCGGTATCAGCTCACTCAAAGGCGGTAATACGGTTATCCACAGAATCAGGGGATAACGCAGGAAAGAACA
TGTGAGCAAAAGGCCAGCAAAAGGCCAGGAACCGTAAAAAGGCCGCGTTGCTGGCGTTTTTCCATAGGCT
CCGCCCCCCTGACGAGCATCACAAAAATCGACGCTCAAGTCAGAGGTGGCGAAACCCGACAGGACTATAA
AGATACCAGGCGTTTCCCCCTGGAAGCTCCCTCGTGCGCTCTCCTGTTCCGACCCTGCCGCTTACCGGAT
ACCTGTCCGCCTTTCTCCCTTCGGGAAGCGTGGCGCTTTCTCATAGCTCACGCTGTAGGTATCTCAGTTC
GGTGTAGGTCGTTCGCTCCAAGCTGGGCTGTGTGCACGAACCCCCCGTTCAGCCCGACCGCTGCGCCTTA
TCCGGTAACTATCGTCTTGAGTCCAACCCGGTAAGACACGACTTATCGCCACTGGCAGCAGCCACTGGTA
ACAGGATTAGCAGAGCGAGGTATGTAGGCGGTGCTACAGAGTTCTTGAAGTGGTGGCCTAACTACGGCTA
CACTAGAAGGACAGTATTTGGTATCTGCGCTCTGCTGAAGCCAGTTACCTTCGGAAAAAGAGTTGGTAGC
TCTTGATCCGGCAAACAAACCACCGCTGGTAGCGGTGGTTTTTTTGTTTGCAAGCAGCAGATTACGCGCA
GAAAAAAAGGATCTCAAGAAGATCCTTTGATCTTTTCTACGGGGTCTGACGCTCAGTGGAACGAAAACTC
ACGTTAAGGGATTTTGGTCATGAGATTATCAAAAAGGATCTTCACCTAGATCCTTTTAAATTAAAAATGA
AGTTTTAAATCAATCTAAAGTATATATGAGTAAACTTGGTCTGACAGTTACCAATGCTTAATCAGTGAGG
CACCTATCTCAGCGATCTGTCTATTTCGTTCATCCATAGTTGCCTGACTCCCCGTCGTGTAGATAACTAC
GATACGGGAGGGCTTACCATCTGGCCCCAGTGCTGCAATGATACCGCGAGACCCACGCTCACCGGCTCCA
GATTTATCAGCAATAAACCAGCCAGCCGGAAGGGCCGAGCGCAGAAGTGGTCCTGCAACTTTATCCGCCT
CCATCCAGTCTATTAATTGTTGCCGGGAAGCTAGAGTAAGTAGTTCGCCAGTTAATAGTTTGCGCAACGT
TGTTGCCATTGCTACAGGCATCGTGGTGTCACGCTCGTCGTTTGGTATGGCTTCATTCAGCTCCGGTTCC
CAACGATCAAGGCGAGTTACATGATCCCCCATGTTGTGCAAAAAAGCGGTTAGCTCCTTCGGTCCTCCGA
TCGTTGTCAGAAGTAAGTTGGCCGCAGTGTTATCACTCATGGTTATGGCAGCACTGCATAATTCTCTTAC
TGTCATGCCATCCGTAAGATGCTTTTCTGTGACTGGTGAGTACTCAACCAAGTCATTCTGAGAATAGTGT
ATGCGGCGACCGAGTTGCTCTTGCCCGGCGTCAATACGGGATAATACCGCGCCACATAGCAGAACTTTAA
AAGTGCTCATCATTGGAAAACGTTCTTCGGGGCGAAAACTCTCAAGGATCTTACCGCTGTTGAGATCCAG
TTCGATGTAACCCACTCGTGCACCCAACTGATCTTCAGCATCTTTTACTTTCACCAGCGTTTCTGGGTGA
GCAAAAACAGGAAGGCAAAATGCCGCAAAAAAGGGAATAAGGGCGACACGGAAATGTTGAATACTCATAC
TCTTCCTTTTTCAATATTATTGAAGCATTTATCAGGGTTATTGTCTCATGAGCGGATACATATTTGAATG
TATTTAGAAAAATAAACAAATAGGGGTTCCGCGCACATTTCCCCGAAAAGTGCCACCTGACGTCTAAGAA
ACCATTATTATCATGACATTAACCTATAAAAATAGGCGTATCACGAGGCCCTTTCGTC
