>Addgene plasmid #82567 | pEMS1953 | addgene partial sequence | sequence record 159147 | M13-F20 5'-TGTAAAACGACGGCCAGT-3'
TTTCACTGACTGACTGACTGCGTCTCAACCTACGCGTGCTGAGATTGTGTGATGTGGAGAAAAGGAAGAT
ATGCAGAGATGTTAGCATGGCCACAGGGTGATGGTGGTGGTGGTGCTGGGGCAAGTGTGCACTACTAATA
GGAGAAGATGTCAAAAAAAATGAAGCATAATAATAGTGCAATTTATCCTTGCTAAACGTACTGCAGTGTG
CTATAATTAAATATGAAAACCTAAATTTATCTCTATGTTCGGTTGTCATTAATTTAACAGGGAGTGCACA
TGTTCTAATCTAATGGTTGATTTTTTTTCTCCATGTGCAGCATATTAAAATGTATATTAGCCTCAAGGTG
CATAAACACAAAATAATAGACCAAAGGTTTTGGCCTGTGGAGAAAAAAAATCCATGCTCAAAGGCCGTCA
AGTAGCTGTGATGCAGGGGAGACACTCACTTAGCCTCATTAAGCCAAAGCTCTCTTTTGCTTGTCTTTTG
TTCTGCATGACAGCAGCCTCTTTGTTGTATAATAATTCATTCCAAGTTCGTTCCAAGCTACCGAAACTGG
TGAACTGTGGCCATTTTAATGAGAAGTATTGGTGGTATGCATAATCTGGAAGCCACGTGGGCCAGACAAT
CACAGAGCACTGCAGCCAGCAAAATGAGATATTGTCGAAATCACAAATTTGTCAAGTTGTTTTTGGACAG
GGTATTATAATAAGCACTAAAATATGCATCCTATTACTCTGCATCTGCCAGTCAAAGATCACTGTAATGA
ATGCGTGCTGCAGGGTATAACCAGGCCGTTTTCCTAAGTAAAACAAACCACAGAGTACAGAAAAGAATTG
TGTGGGTTTTTTTTTTTTTTTTTGGCATTGTTTGACTTTTTTTTTTTTCCTAATCCTTTTGCACCAGGAG
TCAGGTTC
