>Addgene plasmid #82567 | pEMS1953 | addgene partial sequence | sequence record 159148 | M13-Rev 5'-CAGGAAACAGCTATGACC-3'
CAGCCCTTCCTCTTTCCAGTCAGTCAGTCAGTCGTCTCTTGCTACGGCACTGCGCTTGGTTTAGTTGTCA
AGAGAGAATAACTCTCGGACGCGGAAGGATTCGTAGCGTATATCGCCTATTGCGGAAGCGTAACCAAGTC
TTACGACCCCAAAAGAGGTTGACTGAACTGGGACGCGGCACTGGCGCAGATCACACTGTCCGCGATAAAA
TCGGGTGGGTCATGGCGCGCCGCCATGGCGCCGCGCTCTGCTTCTGGAAGGCTGCGCTCCGCGGCGTGGA
TGCTCCGGGGAAAGTTGCGCTCCGCGGCAGGGATGCTCCTGGGAAGGTTGCGCTCCGCGGCAGGGATGCT
CTGGGGAAGGCTGGTCCTGGCCGAGGATCGGGAACGCGCCGCTCGCTCTGCTTCTCTTGTCTTCGCTTGT
CTCTGGATGGAACCAGATTTGGTTCTGAGTAGCTGTCAGCGTCTGGTGACCTGCTCGCCGCCCTGCGCCT
TTAAGGAGTCTTCACCGGCCCCGCCCACTCTCCGCTGGGCCAATCAGCGAGCCGGAGGAGGCCTTGGGGC
CAGGAATCTTCCAGCAGTTTCGCGTCTGGTGGAGCTTCCCCGCCTCCCTTGAGTAATCGGAGTTGTGGGT
TCCGCCCTTGTCCAGAACTCTCCAGAGGTTTCTGGGGTTCACTGGAGAGTACGGATTCCTGAGGGGGAGG
GTGTGGGGAAGTGCTGGTGCTACTAGTGACACTGTTGCTATGGCGACGCATTACTAAGGCCTGTGTGGAA
TGGACAAGAAAGATCACCTCTAGCTCGGTGTTGTGTACAGTTTGTTGTGATTTGTGGGGTTTCGCCAACT
CGCACAGTTCTGAATATGGGGG
